>Addgene plasmid #156949 | pD649-HAsp-IGSF9B-Fc(DAPA)-AviTag-6xHis | depositor full sequence | sequence record 303007 | Full Sequence
TTTCAATATTATTGAAGCATTTATCAGGGTTATTGTCTCATGAGCGGATACATATTTGAATGTATTTAGA
AAAATAAACAAATAGGGGTCAGTGTTACAACCAATTAACCAATTCTGAACATTATCGCGAGCCCATTTAT
ACCTGAATATGGCTCATAACACCCCTTGCTCATGACCAAAATCCCTTAACGTGAGTTACGCGCGCGTCGT
TCCACTGAGCGTCAGACCCCGTAGAAAAGATCAAAGGATCTTCTTGAGATCCTTTTTTTCTGCGCGTAAT
CTGCTGCTTGCAAACAAAAAAACCACCGCTACCAGCGGTGGTTTGTTTGCCGGATCAAGAGCTACCAACT
CTTTTTCCGAAGGTAACTGGCTTCAGCAGAGCGCAGATACCAAATACTGTTCTTCTAGTGTAGCCGTAGT
TAGCCCACCACTTCAAGAACTCTGTAGCACCGCCTACATACCTCGCTCTGCTAATCCTGTTACCAGTGGC
TGCTGCCAGTGGCGATAAGTCGTGTCTTACCGGGTTGGACTCAAGACGATAGTTACCGGATAAGGCGCAG
CGGTCGGGCTGAACGGGGGGTTCGTGCACACAGCCCAGCTTGGAGCGAACGACCTACACCGAACTGAGAT
ACCTACAGCGTGAGCTATGAGAAAGCGCCACGCTTCCCGAAGGGAGAAAGGCGGACAGGTATCCGGTAAG
CGGCAGGGTCGGAACAGGAGAGCGCACGAGGGAGCTTCCAGGGGGAAACGCCTGGTATCTTTATAGTCCT
GTCGGGTTTCGCCACCTCTGACTTGAGCGTCGATTTTTGTGATGCTCGTCAGGGGGGCGGAGCCTATGGA
AAAACGCCAGCAACGCGGCCTTTTTACGGTTCCTGGCCTTTTGCTGGCCTTTTGCTCACATGTTCTTTCC
TGCGTTATCCCCTGATTCTGTGGATAACCGTATTACCGCCTTTGAGTGAGCTGATACCGCTCGCCGCAGC
CGAACGACCGAGCGCAGCGAGTCAGTGAGCGAGGAAGCGGAAGGCGAGAGTAGGGAACTGCCAGGCATCA
AACTAAGCAGAAGGCCCCTGACGGATGGCCTTTTTGCGTTTCTACAAACTCTTTCTGTGTTGTAAAACGA
CGGCCAGTCTTAAGCTCGGGCCCCCTGGGCGGTTCTGATAACGAGTAATCGTTAATCCGCAAATAACGTA
AAAACCCGCTTCGGCGGGTTTTTTTATGGGGGGAGTTTAGGGAAAGAGCATTTGTCAGAATATTTAAGGG
CGCCTGTCACTTTGCTTGATATATGAGAATTATTTAACCTTATAAATGAGAAAAAAGCAACGCACTTTAA
ATAAGATACGTTGCTTTTTCGATTGATGAACACCTATAATTAAACTATTCATCTATTATTTATGATTTTT
TGTATATACAATATTTCTAGTTTGTTAAAGAGAATTAAGAAAATAAATCTCGAAAATAATAAAGGGAAAA
TCAGTTTTTGATATCAAAATTATACATGTCAACGATAATACAAAATATAATACAAACTATAAGATGTTAT
CAGTATTTATTATCATTTAGAATAAATTTTGTGTCGCCCTTAATTGTGAGCGGATAACAATTACGAGCTT
CATGCACAGTGGCGTTGACTCAATATTGGCCATTAGCCATATTATTCATTGGTTATATAGCATAAATCAA
TATTGGCTATTGGCCATTGCATACGTTGTATCTATATCATAATATGTACATTTATATTGGCTCATGTCCA
ATATGACCGCCATGTTGGCATTGATTATTGACTAGTTATTAATAGTAATCAATTACGGGGTCATTAGTTC
ATAGCCCATATATGGAGTTCCGCGTTACATAACTTACGGTAAATGGCCCGCCTGGCTGACCGCCCAACGA
CCCCCGCCCATTGACGTCAATAATGACGTATGTTCCCATAGTAACGCCAATAGGGACTTTCCATTGACGT
CAATGGGTGGAGTATTTACGGTAAACTGCCCACTTGGCAGTACATCAAGTGTATCATATGCCAAGTACGC
CCCCTATTGACGTCAATGACGGTAAATGGCCCGCCTGGCATTATGCCCAGTACATGACCTTATGGGACTT
TCCTACTTGGCAGTACATCTACGTATTAGTCATCGCTATTACCATGGTGATGCGGTTTTGGCAGTACATC
AATGGGCGTGGATAGCGGTTTGACTCACGGGGATTTCCAAGTCTCCACCCCATTGACGTCAATGGGAGTT
TGTTTTGGCACCAAAATCAACGGGACTTTCCAAAATGTCGTAACAACTCCGCCCCATTGACGCAAATGGG
CGGTAGGCGTGTACGGTGGGAGGTCTATATAAGCAGAGCTCGTTTAGTGAACCGTCAGATCGCCTGGAGA
CGCCATCCACGCTGTTTTGACCTCCATAGAAGACACCGGGACCGATCCAGCCTCCGCGGCCGGGAACGGT
GCATTGGAACGCGGATTCCCCGTGCCAAGAGTGACGTAAGTACCGCCTATAGAGTCTATAGGCCCACCCC
CTTGGCTTCGTTAGAACGCGGCTACAATTAATACATAACCTTATGTATCATACACATACGATTTAGGTGA
CACTATAGAATAACATCCACTTTGCCTTTCTCTCCACAGGTGTCCACTCCCAGGTCCAACTGCACCTCGG
TTCTATCGAAAACGCGCCTGCTAGCGCCACCATGAAGACCATCATTGCCCTGAGCTACATCTTCTGCCTG
GTGTTCGCTGCGGCCGCCGAAGGTGCTCATGGACTGAGAGAAGAACCCGAGTTTGTGACAGCCAGAGCCG
GCGAATCTGTGGTGCTGAGATGTGATGTGATTCACCCCGTGACAGGCCAGCCTCCTCCTTACGTGGTGGA
ATGGTTCAAGTTCGGCGTGCCCATTCCTATCTTCATCAAGTTTGGCTACTACCCTCCTCACGTGGACCCT
GAATATGCCGGCAGAGCCTCTCTGCACGACAAAGCCTCACTGAGACTGGAACAAGTGCGGAGCGAGGACC
AAGGATGGTACGAGTGCAAGGTGCTGATGCTGGACCAGCAGTACGACACCTTCCACAATGGCAGCTGGGT
GCACCTGACCATCAATGCCCCTCCAACCTTCACCGAGACACCTCCACAGTACATCGAGGCCAAAGAAGGC
GGCAGCATCACCATGACCTGCACCGCCTTTGGCAACCCCAAGCCTATCGTGACATGGCTGAAAGAGGGAA
CACTGCTGGGCGCCAGCGGAAAGTATCAGGTGTCCGATGGCAGCCTGACCGTGACATCTGTGTCCAGAGA
GGACAGAGGCGCCTACACCTGTAGAGCCTATAGCATTCAGGGCGAAGCCGTGCACACCACACATCTGCTT
GTGCAGGGCCCTCCTTTCATCGTGTCCCCACCTGAGAACATCACCGTGAACATCAGCCAGGACGCCCTGC
TGACATGTAGAGCCGAGGCCTATCCTGGCAACCTGACCTACACATGGTACTGGCAGGACGAGAACGTGTA
CTTCCAGAACGACCTGAAGCTGAGAGTGCGCATCCTGATCGACGGCACCCTGATCATCTTCAGAGTGAAG
CCCGAGGACAGCGGCAAGTACACCTGTGTGCCTAGCAATAGCCTGGGCAGATCTCCTTCTGCCTCCGCCT
ACCTGACAGTGCAGTATCCCGCCAGAGTGCTGAACATGCCTCCTGTGATCTACGTGCCAGTGGGCATCCA
CGGCTACATCAGATGTCCTGTGGATGCCGAGCCTCCTGCCACAGTGGTCAAGTGGAACAAGGATGGCAGA
CCCCTGCAGGTCGAGAAGAATCTCGGATGGACACTGATGGAAGATGGCAGCATCCGGATCGAGGAAGCCA
CAGAAGAGGCCCTGGGCACATACACATGCGTGCCATACAACACACTGGGCACCATGGGACAGTCTGCCCC
TGCTAGACTGGTGCTGAAGGACCCTCCTTACTTTACCGTGCTGCCCGGCTGGGAGTATAGACAAGAAGCC
GGAAGAGAGCTGCTGATCCCTTGCGCTGCTGCTGGCGATCCTTTTCCAGTGATCACATGGCGGAAAGTGG
GCAAGCCCAGCAGAAGCAAACACTCTGCCCTGCCTAGCGGAAGCCTGCAGTTTAGAGCCCTGAGCAAAGA
GGATCACGGCGAGTGGGAATGCGTGGCCACCAATGTGGTCACCAGCATCACAGCCAGCACACACCTGACT
GTGATCGGCACATCTCCACACGCTCCAGGATCTGTGCGGGTGCAAGTGTCTATGACCACCGCCAATGTGT
CCTGGGAGCCTGGCTATGATGGCGGCTACGAGCAGACCTTCTCCGTGTGGATGAAGAGAGCCCAGTTCGG
CCCTCACGATTGGCTGTCTTTGCCTGTGCCTCCTGGACCTTCTTGGCTGCTGGTGGATACCCTGGAACCT
GAGACAGCCTACCAGTTTAGCGTGCTGGCCCAGAACAAGCTGGGCACAAGCGCCTTTTCTGAGGTCGTGA
CCGTGAATACCCTGGCTTTCCCCATCACCACACCTGAGCCTCTGGTGCTGGTCACCCCTCCTAGATGCCT
GATCGCCAATAGAACCCAGCAAGGCGTGCTGCTGTCTTGGCTCCCTCCAGCCAATCACAGCTTCCCCATC
GACCGGTACATCATGGAATTCAGAGTGGCCGAGAGATGGGAGCTGCTGGATGATGGAATTCCTGGCACCG
AGGGCGAGTTCTTCGCCAAGGATCTCTCCCAGGATACTTGGTACGAATTCCGCGTTCTGGCCGTGATGCA
GGACCTGATCAGCGAGCCTTCTAATATCGCCGGCGTGTCCAGCACCGACATCTTCCCTCAACCTGATCTG
ACCGAGGATGGCCTGGCTAGACCTGGCGCGCCGGGCGGCGACAAGACCCACACCTGCCCCCCCTGCCCAG
CTCCAGAACTGCTGGGAGGGCCTTCCGTGTTCCTGTTCCCCCCCAAGCCCAAGGACACCCTGATGATCAG
CAGGACCCCCGAGGTGACCTGCGTGGTGGTGGCCGTGTCCCACGAGGACCCAGAGGTGAAGTTCAACTGG
TACGTGGACGGCGTGGAGGTGCACAACGCCAAGACCAAGCCCAGAGAGGAGCAGTACAACAGCACCTACA
GGGTGGTGTCCGTGCTGACCGTGCTGCACCAGGACTGGCTGAACGGCAAAGAATACAAGTGCAAAGTCTC
CAACAAGGCCCTGGCTGCCCCAATCGAAAAGACAATCAGCAAGGCCAAGGGCCAGCCACGGGAGCCCCAG
GTGTACACCCTGCCCCCCAGCCGGGAGGAGATGACCAAGAACCAGGTGTCCCTGACCTGTCTGGTGAAGG
GCTTCTACCCCAGCGATATCGCCGTGGAGTGGGAGAGCAACGGCCAGCCCGAGAACAACTACAAGACCAC
CCCCCCAGTGCTGGACAGCGACGGCAGCTTCTTCCTGTACAGCAAGCTGACCGTGGACAAGTCCAGGTGG
CAGCAGGGCAACGTGTTCAGCTGCAGCGTGATGCACGAGGCCCTGCACAACCACTACACCCAGAAGTCCC
TGAGCCTGAGCCCCGGCGGCAGCGGTCTTAATGATATTTTCGAGGCTCAGAAGATTGAGTGGCATGAACA
CCACCACCATCACCACTAAGGCCGGCCTGTAGTCACTGGCACAACGCGTTACCCGGTAAGCCAATCGGGT
ATACACGGTCGTCATACTGCAGACAGGGTTCTTCTACTTTGCAAGATAGTCTTGAGTAGTAAAATAAATA
GATAGAGAAAATCAGCCTCGACTGTGCCTTCTAGTTGCCAGCCATCTGTTGTTTGCCCCTCCCCCGTGCC
TTCCTTGACCCTGGAAGGTGCCACTCCCACTGTCCTTTCCTAATAAAATGAGGAAATTGCATCACAACAC
TCAACCCTATCTCGGTCTATTCTTTTGATTTATAAGGGATTTTGCCGATTTCGGCCTATTGGTTAAAAAA
TGAGCTGATTTAACAAAAATTTAACGCGAATTAATTCTGTGGAATGTGTGTCAGTTAGGGTGTGGAAAGT
CCCCAGGCTCCCCAGCAGGCAGAAGTATGCAAAGCATGCATCTCAATTAGTCAGCAACCAGGTGTGGAAA
GTCCCCAGGCTCCCCAGCAGGCAGAAGTATGCAAAGCATGCATCTCAATTAGTCAGCAACCATAGTCCCG
CCCCTAACTCCGCCCATCCCGCCCCTAACTCCGCCCAGTTCCGCCCATTCTCCGCCCCATGGCTGACTAA
TTTTTTTTATTTATGCAGAGGCCGAGGCCGCCTCTGCCTCTGAGCTATTCCAGAAGTAGTGAGGAGGCTT
TTTTGGAGGCCTAGGCTTTTGCAAAAAGCTCCCGGGAGCTTGTATATCCATTTTCGGATCTGATCAGCAC
GTGTTGACAATTAATCATCGGCATAGTATATCGGCATAGTATAATACGACAAGGTGAGGAACTAAACCAT
GACCGAGTACAAGCCCACGGTGCGCCTCGCCACCCGCGACGACGTCCCCAGGGCCGTACGCACCCTCGCC
GCCGCGTTCGCCGACTACCCCGCCACGCGCCACACCGTCGATCCGGACCGCCACATCGAGCGGGTCACCG
AGCTGCAAGAACTCTTCCTCACGCGCGTCGGGCTCGACATCGGCAAGGTGTGGGTCGCGGACGACGGCGC
CGCGGTGGCGGTCTGGACCACGCCGGAGAGCGTCGAAGCGGGGGCGGTGTTCGCCGAGATCGGCCCGCGC
ATGGCCGAGTTGAGCGGTTCCCGGCTGGCCGCGCAGCAACAGATGGAAGGCCTCCTGGCGCCGCACCGGC
CCAAGGAGCCCGCGTGGTTCCTGGCCACCGTCGGCGTCTCGCCCGACCACCAGGGCAAGGGTCTGGGCAG
CGCCGTCGTGCTCCCCGGAGTGGAGGCGGCCGAGCGCGCCGGGGTGCCCGCCTTCCTGGAGACATCCGCG
CCCCGCAACCTCCCCTTCTACGAGCGGCTCGGCTTCACCGTCACCGCCGACGTCGAGGTGCCCGAAGGAC
CGCGCACCTGGTGCATGACCCGCAAGCCCGGTGCCTGACACGTGCTACGAGATTTCGATTCCACCGCCGC
CTTCTATGAAAGGTTGGGCTTCGGAATCGTTTTCCGGGACGCCGGCTGGATGATCCTCCAGCGCGGGGAT
CTCATGCTGGAGTTCTTCGCCCACCCCAACTTGTTTATTGCAGCTTATAATGGTTACAAATAAAGCAATA
GCATCACAAATTTCACAAATAAAGCATTTTTTTCACTGCATTCTAGTTGTGGTTTGTCCAAACTCATCAA
TGTATCTTATCATGTCTGTATACCGTCGACCTCTAGCTAGAGCTTGGCGTAATCATGGTCATTACCAATG
CTTAATCAGTGAGGCACCTATCTCAGCGATCTGTCTATTTCGTTCATCCATAGTTGCCTGACTCCCCGTC
GTGTAGATAACTACGATACGGGAGGGCTTACCATCTGGCCCCAGCGCTGCGATGATACCGCGAGAACCAC
GCTCACCGGCTCCGGATTTATCAGCAATAAACCAGCCAGCCGGAAGGGCCGAGCGCAGAAGTGGTCCTGC
AACTTTATCCGCCTCCATCCAGTCTATTAATTGTTGCCGGGAAGCTAGAGTAAGTAGTTCGCCAGTTAAT
AGTTTGCGCAACGTTGTTGCCATCGCTACAGGCATCGTGGTGTCACGCTCGTCGTTTGGTATGGCTTCAT
TCAGCTCCGGTTCCCAACGATCAAGGCGAGTTACATGATCCCCCATGTTGTGCAAAAAAGCGGTTAGCTC
CTTCGGTCCTCCGATCGTTGTCAGAAGTAAGTTGGCCGCAGTGTTATCACTCATGGTTATGGCAGCACTG
CATAATTCTCTTACTGTCATGCCATCCGTAAGATGCTTTTCTGTGACTGGTGAGTACTCAACCAAGTCAT
TCTGAGAATAGTGTATGCGGCGACCGAGTTGCTCTTGCCCGGCGTCAATACGGGATAATACCGCGCCACA
TAGCAGAACTTTAAAAGTGCTCATCATTGGAAAACGTTCTTCGGGGCGAAAACTCTCAAGGATCTTACCG
CTGTTGAGATCCAGTTCGATGTAACCCACTCGTGCACCCAACTGATCTTCAGCATCTTTTACTTTCACCA
GCGTTTCTGGGTGAGCAAAAACAGGAAGGCAAAATGCCGCAAAAAAGGGAATAAGGGCGACACGGAAATG
TTGAATACTCATATTCTTCCTT
Features (pLannotate 1.2.2; 21 found; start..end, strand, type, name):
    119..143     -  CDS            KanR (fragment): aminoglycoside phosphotransferase; aph(3')-Ia; confers resistance to kanamycin
    254..842     +  rep_origin     ori: high-copy-number ColE1/pMB1/pBR322/pUC origin of replication
   1067..1084    +  terminator     rrnB T2 terminator (fragment): transcription terminator T2 from the E. coli rrnB gene
   1109..1128    -  CDS            lacZα (fragment): LacZα fragment of β-galactosidase; lacZ fragment
   1584..1600    +  protein_bind   lac operator: The lac repressor binds to the lac operator to inhibit transcription in E. coli. This inhibition can be relieved by adding lactose or isopropyl-β-D-thiogalactopyranoside (IPTG). lac repressor encoded by lacI
   1843..2146    +  enhancer       CMV enhancer: human cytomegalovirus immediate early enhancer
   2147..2350    +  promoter       CMV promoter: human cytomegalovirus (CMV) immediate early promoter
   2486..2529    +  intron         CMV intron (fragment): modified intron A from human cytomegalovirus
   2581..2599    +  promoter       SP6 promoter: promoter for bacteriophage SP6 RNA polymerase
   2603..2640    +  CDS            IgH signal sequence (fragment): signal sequence from the mouse immunoglobulin heavy chain variable region
   2746..4854    +  CDS            Igsf9b (fragment): TUTLB_MOUSE - Also known as Kiaa1030. Experimental evidence at protein level: Swiss-Prot protein existence level 1. Transmembrane protein which is abundantly expressed in interneurons, where it may regulate inhibitory synapse development (By similarity). May mediate homophilic cell adhesion (PubMed:23751499). From Mus musculus (Mouse).
   4870..5547    +  CDS            IGHG1 (fragment): IGHG1_HUMAN - Experimental evidence at protein level: Swiss-Prot protein existence level 1. Constant region of immunoglobulin heavy chains. Immunoglobulins, also known as antibodies, are membrane-bound or secreted glycoproteins produced by B lymphocytes. In the recognition phase of humoral immunity, the membrane-bound immunoglobulins serve as receptors which, upon binding of a specific antigen, trigger the clonal expansion and differentiation of B lymphocytes into immunoglobulins- secreting plasma cells. Secreted immunoglobulins mediate the effector phase of humoral immunity, which results in
   5762..5873    +  polyA_signal   bGH poly(A) signal: bovine growth hormone polyadenylation signal
   5874..5982    +  rep_origin     f1 ori (fragment): f1 bacteriophage origin of replication; arrow indicates direction of (+) strand synthesis
   5996..6325    +  promoter       SV40 promoter: SV40 enhancer and early promoter
   6373..6420    +  promoter       EM7 promoter: synthetic bacterial promoter&nbsp
   6439..7038    +  CDS            PuroR (fragment): puromycin N-acetyltransferase; pac from Streptomyces; confers resistance to puromycin
   7048..7173    +  CDS            ble (fragment): BLE_KLEPN - Experimental evidence at protein level: Swiss-Prot protein existence level 1. Binding protein with a strong affinity to the bleomycin family of antibiotics. Binds to CL990; an antimitotic-antibiotic compound. From Klebsiella pneumoniae.
   7168..7289    +  polyA_signal   SV40 poly(A) signal: SV40 polyadenylation signal
   7342..8202    -  CDS            AmpR: β-lactamase; bla; confers resistance to ampicillin, carbenicillin, and related antibiotics
   8205..89      -  promoter       AmpR promoter (fragment) (across the origin): bla
