[The description below was written by a language model from this plasmid's Addgene catalogue record and pLannotate feature annotations shown in this document.]
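Description:
pD649-HAsp-IGSF9B-Fc(DAPA)-AviTag-6xHis is a mammalian expression plasmid of about 8.2 kb, built on the pD649 backbone, for producing the extracellular domain of the human immunoglobulin-superfamily protein IGSF9B (also called TUTLB) as a secreted Fc fusion. It is propagated in E. coli as a high-copy plasmid through a ColE1/pUC-type origin and selected with ampicillin via a full-length β-lactamase gene. The small KanR, lacZα, rrnB terminator and f1 ori hits in the annotation are only fragments left over from vector construction. For mammalian cells, an SV40 early promoter (with a bacterial EM7 promoter downstream) drives a puromycin N-acetyltransferase cassette that ends in an SV40 poly(A) signal.

The expression unit uses the CMV immediate-early enhancer and promoter, followed by a piece of CMV intron A and an SP6 promoter. The plasmid name specifies an HA signal peptide, although the automated annotation tagged this short leader region as a fragment of a mouse IgH signal sequence. The roughly 2.1 kb IGSF9B ectodomain, cloned between two preserved eight-base restriction sites, follows the leader. The annotation matched it to the mouse orthologue, but the catalogue lists it as human. It is fused in frame to a human IgG1 Fc carrying the D265A and P329A (DAPA) substitutions, which are generally used to reduce Fc effector interactions. After the Fc come an AviTag for site-specific biotinylation and a 6xHis tag for metal-affinity purification, neither of which is annotated separately, and then a bGH poly(A) signal. The plasmid belongs to a collection used to map interactions among human IgSF cell-surface proteins. The depositor notes that some members of the collection may carry an IS4-like transposase insertion upstream of the CMV promoter, but no such element is annotated here.
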