Addgene plasmid #156949: pD649-HAsp-IGSF9B-Fc(DAPA)-AviTag-6xHis
Purpose: Mammalian expression of cell-surface protein extracellular domain fused to Fc(DAPA)-Avi-6xHis. Protein is secreted from cells.
Depositing lab: Chris Garcia. Depositing organization: Stanford University. Publication: A Human IgSF Cell-Surface Interactome Reveals a Complex Network of Protein-Protein Interactions. Wojtowicz WM, Vielmetter J, Fernandes RA, Siepe DH, Eastman CL, Chisholm GB, Cox S, Klock H, Anderson PW, Rue SM, Miller JJ, Glaser SM, Bragstad ML, Vance J, Lam AW, Lesley SA, Zinn K, Garcia KC. Cell. 2020 Aug 20;182(4):1027-1043.e17. doi: 10.1016/j.cell.2020.07.025. PubMed 32822567.
Backbone
  Vector backbone: pD649
  Backbone size w/o insert (bp): 6106
  Vector type: Mammalian Expression
Growth in bacteria
  Bacterial resistance: Ampicillin, 100 μg/mL
  Growth temperature: 37°C
  Growth strain: DH5alpha
  Copy number: High Copy
Gene/Insert
  Gene/Insert name: IGSF9B (alt name: TUTLB)
  Species: H. sapiens (human)
  Insert size (bp): 2106
  Mutation: Fc region of human IgG contains D265A and P329A mutations (DAPA)
  Entrez Gene: IGSF9B (a.k.a. LINC00947, MIR4697HG)
  Promoter: CMV/SP6
  Tag / fusion protein: Fc(DAPA)-AviTag-6xHis (C terminal on backbone)
  Cloning method: Restriction Enzyme; 5′ cloning site GCGGCCGC (not destroyed); 3′ cloning site GGCGCGCC (not destroyed)
  Sequencing primers: 5′ ATTTAGGTGACACTATAG; 3′ CACGTACCAGTTGAACTTCACC
Resource information
  A portion of this plasmid was derived from a plasmid made by: synthesis by ThermoFisher
Terms and licenses: Academic/Nonprofit Terms; Industry Terms: Not Available to Industry
Depositor comments: Some plasmids in this collection may have an IS4-like element ISVsa5 family transposase upstream of the CMV promoter.
How to cite: pD649-HAsp-IGSF9B-Fc(DAPA)-AviTag-6xHis was a gift from Chris Garcia (Addgene plasmid # 156949 ; http://n2t.net/addgene:156949 ; RRID:Addgene_156949)
