>Addgene plasmid #156949 | pD649-HAsp-IGSF9B-Fc(DAPA)-AviTag-6xHis | depositor partial sequence | sequence record 303008 | insert (extracellular domain)
GAAGGTGCTCATGGACTGAGAGAAGAACCCGAGTTTGTGACAGCCAGAGCCGGCGAATCTGTGGTGCTGA
GATGTGATGTGATTCACCCCGTGACAGGCCAGCCTCCTCCTTACGTGGTGGAATGGTTCAAGTTCGGCGT
GCCCATTCCTATCTTCATCAAGTTTGGCTACTACCCTCCTCACGTGGACCCTGAATATGCCGGCAGAGCC
TCTCTGCACGACAAAGCCTCACTGAGACTGGAACAAGTGCGGAGCGAGGACCAAGGATGGTACGAGTGCA
AGGTGCTGATGCTGGACCAGCAGTACGACACCTTCCACAATGGCAGCTGGGTGCACCTGACCATCAATGC
CCCTCCAACCTTCACCGAGACACCTCCACAGTACATCGAGGCCAAAGAAGGCGGCAGCATCACCATGACC
TGCACCGCCTTTGGCAACCCCAAGCCTATCGTGACATGGCTGAAAGAGGGAACACTGCTGGGCGCCAGCG
GAAAGTATCAGGTGTCCGATGGCAGCCTGACCGTGACATCTGTGTCCAGAGAGGACAGAGGCGCCTACAC
CTGTAGAGCCTATAGCATTCAGGGCGAAGCCGTGCACACCACACATCTGCTTGTGCAGGGCCCTCCTTTC
ATCGTGTCCCCACCTGAGAACATCACCGTGAACATCAGCCAGGACGCCCTGCTGACATGTAGAGCCGAGG
CCTATCCTGGCAACCTGACCTACACATGGTACTGGCAGGACGAGAACGTGTACTTCCAGAACGACCTGAA
GCTGAGAGTGCGCATCCTGATCGACGGCACCCTGATCATCTTCAGAGTGAAGCCCGAGGACAGCGGCAAG
TACACCTGTGTGCCTAGCAATAGCCTGGGCAGATCTCCTTCTGCCTCCGCCTACCTGACAGTGCAGTATC
CCGCCAGAGTGCTGAACATGCCTCCTGTGATCTACGTGCCAGTGGGCATCCACGGCTACATCAGATGTCC
TGTGGATGCCGAGCCTCCTGCCACAGTGGTCAAGTGGAACAAGGATGGCAGACCCCTGCAGGTCGAGAAG
AATCTCGGATGGACACTGATGGAAGATGGCAGCATCCGGATCGAGGAAGCCACAGAAGAGGCCCTGGGCA
CATACACATGCGTGCCATACAACACACTGGGCACCATGGGACAGTCTGCCCCTGCTAGACTGGTGCTGAA
GGACCCTCCTTACTTTACCGTGCTGCCCGGCTGGGAGTATAGACAAGAAGCCGGAAGAGAGCTGCTGATC
CCTTGCGCTGCTGCTGGCGATCCTTTTCCAGTGATCACATGGCGGAAAGTGGGCAAGCCCAGCAGAAGCA
AACACTCTGCCCTGCCTAGCGGAAGCCTGCAGTTTAGAGCCCTGAGCAAAGAGGATCACGGCGAGTGGGA
ATGCGTGGCCACCAATGTGGTCACCAGCATCACAGCCAGCACACACCTGACTGTGATCGGCACATCTCCA
CACGCTCCAGGATCTGTGCGGGTGCAAGTGTCTATGACCACCGCCAATGTGTCCTGGGAGCCTGGCTATG
ATGGCGGCTACGAGCAGACCTTCTCCGTGTGGATGAAGAGAGCCCAGTTCGGCCCTCACGATTGGCTGTC
TTTGCCTGTGCCTCCTGGACCTTCTTGGCTGCTGGTGGATACCCTGGAACCTGAGACAGCCTACCAGTTT
AGCGTGCTGGCCCAGAACAAGCTGGGCACAAGCGCCTTTTCTGAGGTCGTGACCGTGAATACCCTGGCTT
TCCCCATCACCACACCTGAGCCTCTGGTGCTGGTCACCCCTCCTAGATGCCTGATCGCCAATAGAACCCA
GCAAGGCGTGCTGCTGTCTTGGCTCCCTCCAGCCAATCACAGCTTCCCCATCGACCGGTACATCATGGAA
TTCAGAGTGGCCGAGAGATGGGAGCTGCTGGATGATGGAATTCCTGGCACCGAGGGCGAGTTCTTCGCCA
AGGATCTCTCCCAGGATACTTGGTACGAATTCCGCGTTCTGGCCGTGATGCAGGACCTGATCAGCGAGCC
TTCTAATATCGCCGGCGTGTCCAGCACCGACATCTTCCCTCAACCTGATCTGACCGAGGATGGCCTGGCT
AGACCT
